LOCUS       Exported 5163 bp ds-DNA circular SYN 13-MAY-2021
DEFINITION  Expression of ARL3.
ACCESSION   .
VERSION     .
KEYWORDS    CS51
SOURCE      synthetic DNA construct
  ORGANISM  synthetic DNA construct
REFERENCE   1 (bases 1 to 5163)
  AUTHORS   Cavenagh MM, Breiner M, Schurmann A, Rosenwald AG, Terui T, Zhang C,
            Randazzo PA, Adams M, Joost HG, Kahn RA
  TITLE     ADP-ribosylation factor (ARF)-like 3, a new member of the ARF family
            of GTP-binding proteins cloned from human and rat tissues.
  JOURNAL   J Biol Chem. 1994 Jul 22;269(29):18937-42.
  PUBMED    8034651
REFERENCE   2 (bases 1 to 5163)
  AUTHORS   .
  TITLE     Direct Submission
  JOURNAL   Exported May 13, 2021 from SnapGene Server 1.1.58
            http://www.snapgene.com
FEATURES             Location/Qualifiers
     source          1..5163
                     /organism="synthetic DNA construct"
                     /mol_type="other DNA"
     primer_bind     27..46
                     /label=T7
                     /note="T7 promoter, forward primer"
     promoter        27..45
                     /label=T7 promoter
                     /note="promoter for bacteriophage T7 RNA polymerase"
     RBS             77..99
                     /note="efficient ribosome binding site from bacteriophage
                     T7 gene 10 (Olins and Rangwala, 1989)"
     primer_bind     complement(719..737)
                     /label=T7 Term
                     /note="T7 terminator, reverse primer"
     terminator      733..780
                     /label=T7 terminator
                     /note="transcription terminator for bacteriophage T7 RNA
                     polymerase"
     promoter        complement(1146..1174)
                     /label=tet promoter
                     /note="E. coli promoter for tetracycline efflux protein
                     gene"
     primer_bind     complement(1201..1219)
                     /label=pBRforEco
                     /note="pBR322 vectors, upsteam of EcoRI site, forward
                     primer"
     promoter        1287..1391
                     /gene="bla"
                     /label=AmpR promoter
     CDS             1392..2252
                     /codon_start=1
                     /gene="bla"
                     /product="beta-lactamase"
                     /label=AmpR
                     /note="confers resistance to ampicillin, carbenicillin, and
                     related antibiotics"
                     /translation="MSIQHFRVALIPFFAAFCLPVFAHPETLVKVKDAEDQLGARVGYI
                     ELDLNSGKILESFRPEERFPMMSTFKVLLCGAVLSRVDAGQEQLGRRIHYSQNDLVEYS
                     PVTEKHLTDGMTVRELCSAAITMSDNTAANLLLTTIGGPKELTAFLHNMGDHVTRLDRW
                     EPELNEAIPNDERDTTMPAAMATTLRKLLTGELLTLASRQQLIDWMEADKVAGPLLRSA
                     LPAGWFIADKSGAGERGSRGIIAALGPDGKPSRIVVIYTTGSQATMDERNRQIAEIGAS
                     LIKHW"
     primer_bind     complement(1610..1629)
                     /label=Amp-R
                     /note="Ampicillin resistance gene, reverse primer"
     rep_origin      2423..3011
                     /direction=RIGHT
                     /label=ori
                     /note="high-copy-number ColE1/pMB1/pBR322/pUC origin of
                     replication"
     primer_bind     2912..2931
                     /label=pBR322ori-F
                     /note="pBR322 origin, forward primer"
     primer_bind     3165..3182
                     /label=L4440
                     /note="L4440 vector, forward primer"
     misc_feature    3197..3336
                     /label=bom
                     /note="basis of mobility region from pBR322"
     primer_bind     complement(3262..3281)
                     /label=pRS-marker
                     /note="pRS vectors, use to sequence yeast selectable
                     marker"
     primer_bind     3422..3444
                     /label=pGEX 3'
                     /note="pGEX vectors, reverse primer"
     CDS             complement(3438..3629)
                     /codon_start=1
                     /gene="rop"
                     /product="Rop protein, which maintains plasmids at low copy
                     number"
                     /label=rop
                     /translation="MTKQEKTALNMARFIRSQTLTLLEKLNELDADEQADICESLHDHA
                     DELYRSCLARFGDDGENL"
     primer_bind     5087..5106
                     /label=pBRrevBam
                     /note="pBR322 vectors, tet region, downstream of BamHI,
                     reverse primer"
ORIGIN
        1 ggatcgagat ctcgatcccg cgaaattaat acgactcact atagggagac cacaacggtt
       61 tccctctaga aataattttg tttaacttta agaaggagat atacatatgg gcttgctctc
      121 aattttgcgc aagttgaaaa gtgcaccaga ccaggaggtg agaatacttc tcctgggctt
      181 ggataatgct ggcaagacca ctcttctgaa gcagcttgca tctgaagaca tcagccacat
      241 cacacctaca cagggtttca acatcaaaag tgtacaatca caaggtttta aactgaatgt
      301 atgggacatt ggtggacaga ggaaaatcag accatactgg aagaattatt ttgaaaatac
      361 cgatattctt atatatgtaa tcgacagtgc agacagaaaa agatttgaag agacgggtca
      421 ggaactagcg gaattactgg aggaagaaaa actaagttgt gtgccagtgc tcatctttgc
      481 taataagcag gatttgctca cagcagcccc tgcctctgaa attgcagaag gactgaacct
      541 gcataccatc cgcgaccgag tctggcagat ccagtcttgc tcagctctca caggagaggg
      601 cgttcaggat ggcatgaact gggtctgcaa aaacgtcaat gcaaagaaga aataaaatct
      661 aggtcgacgg atccggctgc taacaaagcc cgaaaggaag ctgagttggc tgctgccacc
      721 gctgagcaat aactagcata accccttggg gcctctaaac gggtcttgag gggttttttg
      781 ctgaaaggag gaactatatc cggatatcca caggacgggt gtggtcgcca tgatcgcgta
      841 gtcgatagtg gctccaagta gcgaagcgag caggactggg cggcggccaa agcggtcgga
      901 cagtgctccg agaacgggtg cgcatagaaa ttgcatcaac gcatatagcg ctagcagcac
      961 gccatagtga ctggcgatgc tgtcggaatg gacgatatcc cgcaagaggc ccggcagtac
     1021 cggcataacc aagcctatgc ctacagcatc cagggtgacg gtgccgagga tgacgatgag
     1081 cgcattgtta gatttcatac acggtgcctg actgcgttag caatttaact gtgataaact
     1141 accgcattaa agcttatcga tgataagctg tcaaacatga gaattcttga agacgaaagg
     1201 gcctcgtgat acgcctattt ttataggtta atgtcatgat aataatggtt tcttagacgt
     1261 caggtggcac ttttcgggga aatgtgcgcg gaacccctat ttgtttattt ttctaaatac
     1321 attcaaatat gtatccgctc atgagacaat aaccctgata aatgcttcaa taatattgaa
     1381 aaaggaagag tatgagtatt caacatttcc gtgtcgccct tattcccttt tttgcggcat
     1441 tttgccttcc tgtttttgct cacccagaaa cgctggtgaa agtaaaagat gctgaagatc
     1501 agttgggtgc acgagtgggt tacatcgaac tggatctcaa cagcggtaag atccttgaga
     1561 gttttcgccc cgaagaacgt tttccaatga tgagcacttt taaagttctg ctatgtggcg
     1621 cggtattatc ccgtgttgac gccgggcaag agcaactcgg tcgccgcata cactattctc
     1681 agaatgactt ggttgagtac tcaccagtca cagaaaagca tcttacggat ggcatgacag
     1741 taagagaatt atgcagtgct gccataacca tgagtgataa cactgcggcc aacttacttc
     1801 tgacaacgat cggaggaccg aaggagctaa ccgctttttt gcacaacatg ggggatcatg
     1861 taactcgcct tgatcgttgg gaaccggagc tgaatgaagc cataccaaac gacgagcgtg
     1921 acaccacgat gcctgcagca atggcaacaa cgttgcgcaa actattaact ggcgaactac
     1981 ttactctagc ttcccggcaa caattaatag actggatgga ggcggataaa gttgcaggac
     2041 cacttctgcg ctcggccctt ccggctggct ggtttattgc tgataaatct ggagccggtg
     2101 agcgtgggtc tcgcggtatc attgcagcac tggggccaga tggtaagccc tcccgtatcg
     2161 tagttatcta cacgacgggg agtcaggcaa ctatggatga acgaaataga cagatcgctg
     2221 agataggtgc ctcactgatt aagcattggt aactgtcaga ccaagtttac tcatatatac
     2281 tttagattga tttaaaactt catttttaat ttaaaaggat ctaggtgaag atcctttttg
     2341 ataatctcat gaccaaaatc ccttaacgtg agttttcgtt ccactgagcg tcagaccccg
     2401 tagaaaagat caaaggatct tcttgagatc ctttttttct gcgcgtaatc tgctgcttgc
     2461 aaacaaaaaa accaccgcta ccagcggtgg tttgtttgcc ggatcaagag ctaccaactc
     2521 tttttccgaa ggtaactggc ttcagcagag cgcagatacc aaatactgtc cttctagtgt
     2581 agccgtagtt aggccaccac ttcaagaact ctgtagcacc gcctacatac ctcgctctgc
     2641 taatcctgtt accagtggct gctgccagtg gcgataagtc gtgtcttacc gggttggact
     2701 caagacgata gttaccggat aaggcgcagc ggtcgggctg aacggggggt tcgtgcacac
     2761 agcccagctt ggagcgaacg acctacaccg aactgagata cctacagcgt gagctatgag
     2821 aaagcgccac gcttcccgaa gggagaaagg cggacaggta tccggtaagc ggcagggtcg
     2881 gaacaggaga gcgcacgagg gagcttccag ggggaaacgc ctggtatctt tatagtcctg
     2941 tcgggtttcg ccacctctga cttgagcgtc gatttttgtg atgctcgtca ggggggcgga
     3001 gcctatggaa aaacgccagc aacgcggcct ttttacggtt cctggccttt tgctggcctt
     3061 ttgctcacat gttctttcct gcgttatccc ctgattctgt ggataaccgt attaccgcct
     3121 ttgagtgagc tgataccgct cgccgcagcc gaacgaccga gcgcagcgag tcagtgagcg
     3181 aggaagcgga agagcgcctg atgcggtatt ttctccttac gcatctgtgc ggtatttcac
     3241 accgcaatgg tgcactctca gtacaatctg ctctgatgcc gcatagttaa gccagtatac
     3301 actccgctat cgctacgtga ctgggtcatg gctgcgcccc gacacccgcc aacacccgct
     3361 gacgcgccct gacgggcttg tctgctcccg gcatccgctt acagacaagc tgtgaccgtc
     3421 tccgggagct gcatgtgtca gaggttttca ccgtcatcac cgaaacgcgc gaggcagctg
     3481 cggtaaagct catcagcgtg gtcgtgaagc gattcacaga tgtctgcctg ttcatccgcg
     3541 tccagctcgt tgagtttctc cagaagcgtt aatgtctggc ttctgataaa gcgggccatg
     3601 ttaagggcgg ttttttcctg tttggtcact gatgcctccg tgtaaggggg atttctgttc
     3661 atgggggtaa tgataccgat gaaacgagag aggatgctca cgatacgggt tactgatgat
     3721 gaacatgccc ggttactgga acgttgtgag ggtaaacaac tggcggtatg gatgcggcgg
     3781 gaccagagaa aaatcactca gggtcaatgc cagcgcttcg ttaatacaga tgtaggtgtt
     3841 ccacagggta gccagcagca tcctgcgatg cagatccgga acataatggt gcagggcgct
     3901 gacttccgcg tttccagact ttacgaaaca cggaaaccga agaccattca tgttgttgct
     3961 caggtcgcag acgttttgca gcagcagtcg cttcacgttc gctcgcgtat cggtgattca
     4021 ttctgctaac cagtaaggca accccgccag cctagccggg tcctcaacga caggagcacg
     4081 atcatgcgca cccgtggcca ggacccaacg ctgcccgaga tgcgccgcgt gcggctgctg
     4141 gagatggcgg acgcgatgga tatgttctgc caagggttgg tttgcgcatt cacagttctc
     4201 cgcaagaatt gattggctcc aattcttgga gtggtgaatc cgttagcgag gtgccgccgg
     4261 cttccattca ggtcgaggtg gcccggctcc atgcaccgcg acgcaacgcg gggaggcaga
     4321 caaggtatag ggcggcgcct acaatccatg ccaacccgtt ccatgtgctc gccgaggcgg
     4381 cataaatcgc cgtgacgatc agcggtccaa tgatcgaagt taggctggta agagccgcga
     4441 gcgatccttg aagctgtccc tgatggtcgt catctacctg cctggacagc atggcctgca
     4501 acgcgggcat cccgatgccg ccggaagcga gaagaatcat aatggggaag gccatccagc
     4561 ctcgcgtcgc gaacgccagc aagacgtagc ccagcgcgtc ggccgccatg ccggcgataa
     4621 tggcctgctt ctcgccgaaa cgtttggtgg cgggaccagt gacgaaggct tgagcgaggg
     4681 cgtgcaagat tccgaatacc gcaagcgaca ggccgatcat cgtcgcgctc cagcgaaagc
     4741 ggtcctcgcc gaaaatgacc cagagcgctg ccggcacctg tcctacgagt tgcatgataa
     4801 agaagacagt cataagtgcg gcgacgatag tcatgccccg cgcccaccgg aaggagctga
     4861 ctgggttgaa ggctctcaag ggcatcggtc gacgctctcc cttatgcgac tcctgcatta
     4921 ggaagcagcc cagtagtagg ttgaggccgt tgagcaccgc cgccgcaagg aatggtgcat
     4981 gcaaggagat ggcgcccaac agtcccccgg ccacggggcc tgccaccata cccacgccga
     5041 aacaagcgct catgagcccg aagtggcgag cccgatcttc cccatcggtg atgtcggcga
     5101 tataggcgcc agcaaccgca cctgtggcgc cggtgatgcc ggccacgatg cgtccggcgt
     5161 aga
//
