[The description below was written by a language model from this plasmid's Addgene catalogue record and the feature table of its GenBank file.]
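Description:
CS51 is a 5,163 bp bacterial expression plasmid built on the pET3c backbone and carrying the human ARL3 coding sequence (also known as ARFL3; 546 bp insert), which encodes an ADP-ribosylation factor-like small GTP-binding protein of the ARF family. The plasmid is propagated in E. coli through a ColE1/pMB1-type origin and selected with ampicillin via the bla (beta-lactamase) gene under its own promoter. The backbone retains pBR322-derived elements, including the bom basis-of-mobility region, the rop gene and a remnant tet promoter. The catalogue lists the plasmid as high copy, although rop is annotated as a factor that keeps plasmid copy number low, so the two descriptions do not fully agree.

The expression cassette follows the standard pET arrangement: a bacteriophage T7 promoter, followed by the efficient ribosome binding site from T7 gene 10, and a T7 terminator downstream. The feature table does not annotate the ARL3 open reading frame itself, but the unannotated interval between the RBS and the terminator is about the right size to hold the stated insert. No lac operator, lacI gene, affinity tag or fusion partner is annotated, and the cloning method is recorded as unknown. Transcription depends on T7 RNA polymerase, so protein production requires a host that supplies this enzyme, whereas a cloning strain such as DH5alpha, which is the listed growth strain, serves for plasmid maintenance only. The stated purpose is simply expression of ARL3. This is consistent with producing recombinant protein in bacteria for biochemical study of this GTPase, as in the associated work describing the cloning of ARL3 from human and rat tissues.
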