Addgene plasmid #117433: CS51
Purpose: Expression of ARL3
Depositing lab: Richard Kahn. Depositing organization: National Cancer Institute (NCI). Publication: ADP-ribosylation factor (ARF)-like 3, a new member of the ARF family of GTP-binding proteins cloned from human and rat tissues. Cavenagh MM, Breiner M, Schurmann A, Rosenwald AG, Terui T, Zhang C, Randazzo PA, Adams M, Joost HG, Kahn RA. J Biol Chem. 1994 Jul 22;269(29):18937-42. PubMed 8034651.
Backbone
  Vector backbone: pET3c
  Vector type: Bacterial Expression
Growth in bacteria
  Bacterial resistance: Ampicillin, 100 μg/mL
  Growth temperature: 37°C
  Growth strain: DH5alpha
  Copy number: High Copy
Gene/Insert
  Gene/Insert name: ARL3 (alt name: ARFL3)
  Species: H. sapiens (human)
  Insert size (bp): 546
  Entrez Gene: ARL3 (a.k.a. ARFL3, JBTS35, RP83)
  Cloning method: Unknown
Terms and licenses: Academic/Nonprofit Terms; Industry Terms: Not Available to Industry
How to cite: CS51 was a gift from Richard Kahn (Addgene plasmid # 117433 ; http://n2t.net/addgene:117433 ; RRID:Addgene_117433)
